Addgene plasmid #156081: THOC1
Purpose: For use in RBP tethering screen
Depositing lab: Eugene Yeo. Depositing organization: University of California, San Diego (UCSD). Publication: Large-scale tethered function assays identify factors that regulate mRNA stability and translation. Luo EC, Nathanson JL, Tan FE, Schwartz JL, Schmok JC, Shankar A, Markmiller S, Yee BA, Sathe S, Pratt GA, Scaletta DB, Ha Y, Hill DE, Aigner S, Yeo GW. Nat Struct Mol Biol. 2020 Oct;27(10):989-1000. doi: 10.1038/s41594-020-0477-6. Epub 2020 Aug 17. PubMed 32807991.
Backbone
  Vector backbone: E2.pEF5-DEST-FL-V5-MCP
  Backbone size w/o insert (bp): 7357
  Vector type: Mammalian Expression
Growth in bacteria
  Bacterial resistance: Ampicillin, 100 μg/mL
  Growth temperature: 37°C
  Growth strain: DH5alpha
  Copy number: High Copy
Gene/Insert
  Gene/Insert name: THOC1 (alt name: Accession: BC010381)
  Species: H. sapiens (human)
  Insert size (bp): 1974
  Mutation: none
  Entrez Gene: THOC1 (a.k.a. HPR1, P84, P84N5)
  Promoter: EF-1a
  Tag / fusion protein: V5-MCP (C terminal on backbone)
  Cloning method: Gateway Cloning
  Sequencing primers: 5′ TAATACGACTCACTATAGGG; 3′ gctcgagtctagagggc
Resource information
  A portion of this plasmid was derived from a plasmid made by: DNASU Plasmid Repository Center for Personalized Diagnostics Biodesign Institute
Terms and licenses: Academic/Nonprofit Terms; Industry Terms: Not Available to Industry
How to cite: THOC1 was a gift from Eugene Yeo (Addgene plasmid # 156081 ; http://n2t.net/addgene:156081 ; RRID:Addgene_156081)
