[The description below was written by a language model from this plasmid's Addgene catalogue record and pLannotate feature annotations shown in this document.]
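Description:
THOC1 is a mammalian expression plasmid built by Gateway recombination into the E2.pEF5-DEST-FL-V5-MCP destination backbone, made for use in a tethering screen of RNA-binding proteins. It is maintained in E. coli through a high-copy ColE1/pUC-type origin and selected with ampicillin via the β-lactamase gene. A partial f1 origin and lac promoter/operator remnants are also annotated, and appear to be backbone carry-over.

The payload is the unmutated human THOC1 open reading frame (also known as HPR1 or P84), flanked by attB1 and attB2 sites left from Gateway cloning. It is driven by the strong constitutive EF-1α promoter, and a T7 promoter lies just upstream of the insert. Downstream of attB2, the backbone supplies a C-terminal V5 epitope tag followed by the bacteriophage MS2 coat protein (MCP), and the transcript ends at a bovine growth hormone polyadenylation signal. MCP binds a specific MS2 RNA stem-loop, so the THOC1-V5-MCP fusion can be artificially recruited to a reporter mRNA carrying such hairpins. This allows the effect of the tethered protein on that transcript, such as on mRNA stability or translation, to be measured, while V5 permits detection of the fusion. The reporter itself is not part of this plasmid.

The feature table also shows an FRT site directly preceding a hygromycin resistance coding sequence with an SV40 poly(A) signal. This arrangement resembles those used for FLP-mediated integration at a genomic FRT site with hygromycin selection, although the record does not state that the plasmid is used this way. Several short fragment annotations (SV40 promoter, ble, lacI, CMV enhancer, small t antigen) are probably vestigial or chance matches rather than functional elements.
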