Features (pLannotate 1.2.2; 24 found; start..end, strand, type, name):
      1..1179    +  promoter       EF-1α promoter: strong constitutive promoter for human elongation factor EF-1α
   1196..1214    +  promoter       T7 promoter: promoter for bacteriophage T7 RNA polymerase
   1293..1317    +  protein_bind   attB1: mutant version of attB; recombination site for the Gateway® BP reaction BP Clonase™
   1323..3293    +  CDS            THOC1: THOC1_HUMAN - Also known as HPR1. Experimental evidence at protein level: Swiss-Prot protein existence level 1. Participates in an apoptotic pathway which is characterized by activation of caspase-6, increases in the expression of BAK1 and BCL2L1 and activation of NF-kappa-B. This pathway does not require p53/TP53, nor does the presence of p53/TP53 affect the efficiency of cell killing. Activates a G2/M cell cycle checkpoint prior to the onset of apoptosis. Apoptosis is inhibited by association with RB1. From Homo sapiens (Human).
   3298..3322    -  protein_bind   attB2: mutant version of attB; recombination site for the Gateway® BP reaction BP Clonase™
   3447..3488    +  CDS            V5 tag: epitope tag from simian virus 5
   3501..3887    +  CDS            MS2: bacteriophage MS2 coat protein binds to a specific stem-loop structure in the viral RNA (Peabody, 1993)
   3949..4173    +  polyA_signal   bGH poly(A) signal: bovine growth hormone polyadenylation signal
   4177..4198    +  promoter       SV40 promoter (fragment): SV40 enhancer and early promoter
   4219..4452    +  rep_origin     f1 ori (fragment) (sequence partly withheld): f1 bacteriophage origin of replication; arrow indicates direction of (+) strand synthesis
   4457..4504    +  protein_bind   FRT: FLP-mediated recombination occurs in the 8-bp core sequence TCTAGAAA (Turan and Bode, 2011). FLP recombinase from the Saccharomyces cerevisiae 2μ plasmid
   4512..5534    +  CDS            HygR: aminoglycoside phosphotransferase from E. coli; aph(4)-Ia; confers resistance to hygromycin
   5544..5669    +  CDS            ble (fragment): BLE_KLEPN - Experimental evidence at protein level: Swiss-Prot protein existence level 1. Binding protein with a strong affinity to the bleomycin family of antibiotics. Binds to CL990; an antimitotic-antibiotic compound. From Klebsiella pneumoniae.
   5664..5785    +  polyA_signal   SV40 poly(A) signal: SV40 polyadenylation signal
   5858..5874    -  protein_bind   lac operator: The lac repressor binds to the lac operator to inhibit transcription in E. coli. This inhibition can be relieved by adding lactose or isopropyl-β-D-thiogalactopyranoside (IPTG). lac repressor encoded by lacI
   5882..5912    -  promoter       lac promoter: promoter for the E. coli lac operon
   5927..5948    -  protein_bind   CAP binding site: CAP binding activates transcription in the presence of cAMP. E. coli catabolite activator protein
   5961..6053    -  CDS            lacI (fragment): lac repressor; lacI; The lac repressor binds to the lac operator to inhibit transcription in E. coli. This inhibition can be relieved by adding lactose or isopropyl-β-D-thiogalactopyranoside (IPTG).
   6236..6824    -  rep_origin     ori: high-copy-number ColE1/pMB1/pBR322/pUC origin of replication
   6995..7855    -  CDS            AmpR: β-lactamase; bla; confers resistance to ampicillin, carbenicillin, and related antibiotics
   7856..7960    -  promoter       AmpR promoter: bla
   8019..8071    -  misc_feature   bom (fragment): basis of mobility region from pBR322
   8226..8244    +  enhancer       CMV enhancer (fragment): human cytomegalovirus immediate early enhancer
   8269..8335    +  CDS            small t antigen (fragment): SV40 (simian virus 40) small t antigen
>Addgene plasmid #156081 | THOC1 | addgene full sequence | sequence record 377075 | Addgene NGS Result
GGCTCCGGTGCCCGTCAGTGGGCAGAGCGCACATCGCCCACAGTCCCCGAGAAGTTGGGGGGAGGGGTCG
GCAATTGAACCGGTGCCTAGAGAAGGTGGCGCGGGGTAAACTGGGAAAGTGATGTCGTGTACTGGCTCCG
CCTTTTTCCCGAGGGTGGGGGAGAACCGTATATAAGTGCAGTAGTCGCCGTGAACGTTCTTTTTCGCAAC
GGGTTTGCCGCCAGAACACAGGTAAGTGCCGTGTGTGGTTCCCGCGGGCCTGGCCTCTTTACGGGTTATG
GCCCTTGCGTGCCTTGAATTACTTCCACCTGGCTGCAGTACGTGATTCTTGATCCCGAGCTTCGGGTTGG
AAGTGGGTGGGAGAGTTCGAGGCCTTGCGCTTAAGGAGCCCCTTCGCCTCGTGCTTGAGTTGAGGCCTGG
CCTGGGCGCTGGGGCCGCCGCGTGCGAATCTGGTGGCACCTTCGCGCCTGTCTCGCTGCTTTCGATAAGT
CTCTAGCCATTTAAAATTTTTGATGACCTGCTGCGACGCTTTTTTTCTGGCAAGATAGTCTTGTAAATGC
GGGCCAAGATCTGCACACTGGTATTTCGGTTTTTGGGGCCGCGGGCGGCGACGGGGCCCGTGCGTCCCAG
CGCACATGTTCGGCGAGGCGGGGCCTGCGAGCGCGGCCACCGAGAATCGGACGGGGGTAGTCTCAAGCTG
GCCGGCCTGCTCTGGTGCCTGGCCTCGCGCCGCCGTGTATCGCCCCGCCCTGGGCGGCAAGGCTGGCCCG
GTCGGCACCAGTTGCGTGAGCGGAAAGATGGCCGCTTCCCGGCCCTGCTGCAGGGAGCTCAAAATGGAGG
ACGCGGCGCTCGGGAGAGCGGGCGGGTGAGTCACCCACACAAAGGAAAAGGGCCTTTCCGTCCTCAGCCG
TCGCTTCATGTGACTCCACGGAGTACCGGGCGCCGTCCAGGCACCTCGATTAGTTCTCGAGCTTTTGGAG
TACGTCGTCTTTAGGTTGGGGGGAGGGGTTTTATGCGATGGAGTTTCCCCACACTGAGTGGGTGGAGACT
GAAGTTAGGCCAGCTTGGCACTTGATGTAATTCTCCTTGGAATTTGCCCTTTTTGAGTTTGGATCTTGGT
TCATTCTCAAGCCTCAGACAGTGGTTCAAAGTTTTTTTCTTCCATTTCAGGTGTCGTGAGGAATTAGCTT
GGTACTAATACGACTCACTATAGGGAGACCCAAGCTGGCTAGGTAAGCTTGGTACCGAGCTCGGATCCAC
TAGTCCAGTGTGGTGGAATTCTGCAGATATCAACAAGTTTGTACAAAAAAGCAGGCTCCACCATGTCTCC
GACGCCGCCGCTCTTCAGTTTGCCCGAAGCGCGGACGCGGTTTACGAAGTCTACCAGAGAGGCCTTGAAC
AACAAAAACATCAAGCCATTGTTAAGTACCTTCAGCCAGGTACCTGGCAGTGAAAATGAAAAAAAATGTA
CCCTTGACCAAGCTTTCAGAGGTATTCTAGAAGAAGAAATTATAAATCATTCATCATGTGAAAACGTTTT
AGCTATTATTTCTCTTGCTATTGGGGGAGTAACTGAAGGTATTTGTACCGCATCTACACCTTTTGTATTG
TTGGGAGATGTTTTGGATTGTCTTCCTTTGGATCAGTGTGACACAATATTCACTTTTGTGGAAAAAAATG
TTGCTACTTGGAAATCAAATACATTCTATTCTGCTGGGAAAAATTACTTACTACGTATGTGCAATGATCT
CCTAAGAAGATTGTCTAAATCCCAGAATACAGTCTTCTGTGGACGGATTCAGCTCTTTTTGGCCAGGCTT
TTCCCTCTGTCTGAGAAATCAGGTCTTAACTTGCAGAGTCAGTTTAATCTGGAAAATGTCACTGTTTTCA
ATACAAATGAGCAGGAAAGCACCCTGGGTCAGAAGCACACTGAAGATAGAGAAGAAGGAATGGATGTAGA
AGAAGGCGAAATGGGAGATGAGGAAGCTCCAACAACGTGCTCTATTCCAATTGATTACAACCTGTATCGA
AAATTCTGGTCACTTCAGGATTACTTCAGGAACCCTGTGCAATGCTATGAGAAGATTTCATGGAAAACTT
TTCTCAAGTATTCTGAAGAAGTTTTAGCTGTTTTTAAGAGTTATAAATTAGATGATACTCAGGCCTCAAG
AAAAAAGATGGAAGAATTGAAAACAGGAGGAGAACATGTATATTTTGCAAAATTTTTAACAAGTGAAAAG
CTGATGGATTTACAACTGAGTGACAGTAACTTTCGTCGACACATCCTGTTGCAGTATCTCATTTTATTCC
AATATCTCAAGGGGCAGGTCAAATTCAAAAGTTCAAACTATGTTTTAACTGATGAGCAATCACTTTGGAT
TGAAGATACTACAAAATCAGTTTATCAACTACTATCTGAAAACCCCCCCGATGGAGAAAGATTTTCAAAG
ATGGTAGAGCATATATTAAACACTGAAGAAAACTGGAACTCGTGGAAAAATGAAGGTTGCCCAAGTTTTG
TGAAAGAAAGAACATCAGATACCAAACCTACGAGAATAATTCGGAAGAGAACAGCACCCGAGGACTTCCT
AGGGAAAGGACCCACCAAAAAAATTCTGATGGGAAATGAGGAGTTAACAAGGCTTTGGAATCTTTGCCCT
GATAATATGGAAGCCTGTAAATCAGAGACAAGGGAACACATGCCCACTTTGGAGGAATTCTTTGAAGAAG
CCATTGAACAGGCAGACCCTGAAAATATGGTGGAAAATGAATATAAGGCTGTGAACAATTCAAATTATGG
TTGGAGAGCCCTGAGACTATTAGCACGGAGAAGCCCTCACTTCTTCCAGCCAACCAACCAGCAGTTTAAA
AGTTTACCAGAATATCTTGAAAATATGGTAATAAAGCTAGCCAAGGAATTACCGCCTCCTTCTGAAGAAA
TAAAAACAGGTGAGGATGAAGATGAGGAAGATAATGATGCTCTACTGAAGGAAAATGAAAGTCCTGATGT
TCGGCGAGACAAACCTGTAACAGGAGAACAAATAGAGGTATTTGCCAACAAGCTGGGTGAACAATGGAAG
ATTCTGGCTCCCTACTTGGAAATGAAAGACTCAGAAATTAGGCAGATTGAGTGTGACAGTGAAGACATGA
AGATGAGAGCTAAGCAGCTCCTGGTTGCCTGGCAAGATCAAGAGGGAGTTCATGCAACACCTGAGAATCT
GATTAATGCACTGAATAAGTCTGGATTAAGTGACCTTGCAGAAAGTCTAACTAATGACAATGAGACAAAT
AGTTTGGACCCAGCTTTCTTGTACAAAGTGGTTGATATCCAGCACAGTGGCGGCCGCTCGAGTCTAGAGG
GCCCGCGGTTCGAAACCAGCGGAGGCGGCGGAAGCGGGGGAGGAGGCAGCGGCGGAGGCGGCAGCGGGGG
CGGCGGAAGCGCTACCGGTAAGCCTATCCCTAACCCTCTCCTCGGTCTCGATTCTACGCGTACCGGTATG
GCTTCTAACTTTACTCAGTTCGTTCTCGTCGACAATGGCGGAACTGGCGACGTGACTGTCGCCCCAAGCA
ACTTCGCTAACGGGGTCGCTGAATGGATCAGCTCTAACTCGCGATCACAGGCTTACAAAGTAACCTGTAG
CGTTCGTCAGAGCTCTGCGCAGAATCGCAAATACACCATCAAAGTCGAGGTGCCTAAAGTGGCAACCCAG
ACTGTTGGTGGTGAAGAGCTTCCTGTAGCCGGATGGAGATCTTACTTAAATATGGAACTAACCATTCCAA
TTTTCGCCACGAATTCCGACTGCGAGCTTATTGTTAAGGCAATGCAAGGTCTCCTAAAAGATGGAAACCC
GATTCCCTCGGCCATCGCGGCCAACTCCGGCATCTACGGAGGTGGAGGTGGATCTCGTACGGGTTAGTAA
TGAGTTTAAACCCGCTGATCAGCCTCGACTGTGCCTTCTAGTTGCCAGCCATCTGTTGTTTGCCCCTCCC
CCGTGCCTTCCTTGACCCTGGAAGGTGCCACTCCCACTGTCCTTTCCTAATAAAATGAGGAAATTGCATC
GCATTGTCTGAGTAGGTGTCATTCTATTCTGGGGGGTGGGGTGGGGCAGGACAGCAAGGGGGAGGATTGG
GAAGACAATAGCAGGCATGCTGGGGATGCGGTGGGCTCTATGGCTTCTGAGGCGGAAAGAACCAGCTGGG
GCTCTAGGGGGTATCCCC
[124 nt withheld, positions 4219-4342]
C
[91 nt withheld, positions 4344-4434]
AGGGTGATGGTTCACGTACCTAGAAGTTCCTATTCCGAAGTTCCTATTCTCTAGAAAGTATAGGAACTTC
CTTGGCCAAAAAGCCTGAACTCACCGCGACGTCTGTCGAGAAGTTTCTGATCGAAAAGTTCGACAGCGTC
TCCGACCTGATGCAGCTCTCGGAGGGCGAAGAATCTCGTGCTTTCAGCTTCGATGTAGGAGGGCGTGGAT
ATGTCCTGCGGGTAAATAGCTGCGCCGATGGTTTCTACAAAGATCGTTATGTTTATCGGCACTTTGCATC
GGCCGCGCTCCCGATTCCGGAAGTGCTTGACATTGGGGAATTCAGCGAGAGCCTGACCTATTGCATCTCC
CGCCGTGCACAGGGTGTCACGTTGCAAGACCTGCCTGAAACCGAACTGCCCGCTGTTCTGCAGCCGGTCG
CGGAGGCCATGGATGCGATCGCTGCGGCCGATCTTAGCCAGACGAGCGGGTTCGGCCCATTCGGACCGCA
AGGAATCGGTCAATACACTACATGGCGTGATTACATATGCGCGATTGCTGATCCCCATGTGTATCACTGG
CAAACTGTGATGGACGACACCGTCAGTGCGTCCGTCGCGCAGGCTCTCGATGAGCTGATGCTTTGGGCCG
AGGACTGCCCCGAAGTCCGGCACCTCGTGCACGCGGATTTCGGCTCCAACAATGTCCTGACGGACAATGG
CCGCATAACAGCGGTCATTGACTGGAGCGAGGCGATGTTCGGGGATTCCCAATACGAGGTCGCCAACATC
TTCTTCTGGAGGCCGTGGTTGGCTTGTATGGAGCAGCAGACGCGCTACTTCGAGCGGAGGCATCCGGAGC
TTGCAGGATCGCCGCGGCTCCGGGCGTATATGCTCCGCATTGGTCTTGACCAACTCTATCAGAGCTTGGT
TGACGGCAATTTCGATGATGCAGCTTGGGCGCAGGGTCGATGCGACGCAATCGTCCGATCCGGAGCCGGG
ACTGTCGGGCGTACACAAATCGCCCGCAGAAGCGCGGCCGTCTGGACCGATGGCTGTGTAGAAGTACTCG
CCGATAGTGGAAACCGACGCCCCAGCACTCGTCCGAGGGCAAAGGAATAGCACGTACTACGAGATTTCGA
TTCCACCGCCGCCTTCTATGAAAGGTTGGGCTTCGGAATCGTTTTCCGGGACGCCGGCTGGATGATCCTC
CAGCGCGGGGATCTCATGCTGGAGTTCTTCGCCCACCCCAACTTGTTTATTGCAGCTTATAATGGTTACA
AATAAAGCAATAGCATCACAAATTTCACAAATAAAGCATTTTTTTCACTGCATTCTAGTTGTGGTTTGTC
CAAACTCATCAATGTATCTTATCATGTCTGTATACCGTCGACCTCTAGCTAGAGCTTGGCGTAATCATGG
TCATAGCTGTTTCCTGTGTGAAATTGTTATCCGCTCACAATTCCACACAACATACGAGCCGGAAGCATAA
AGTGTAAAGCCTGGGGTGCCTAATGAGTGAGCTAACTCACATTAATTGCGTTGCGCTCACTGCCCGCTTT
CCAGTCGGGAAACCTGTCGTGCCAGCTGCATTAATGAATCGGCCAACGCGCGGGGAGAGGCGGTTTGCGT
ATTGGGCGCTCTTCCGCTTCCTCGCTCACTGACTCGCTGCGCTCGGTCGTTCGGCTGCGGCGAGCGGTAT
CAGCTCACTCAAAGGCGGTAATACGGTTATCCACAGAATCAGGGGATAACGCAGGAAAGAACATGTGAGC
AAAAGGCCAGCAAAAGGCCAGGAACCGTAAAAAGGCCGCGTTGCTGGCGTTTTTCCATAGGCTCCGCCCC
CCTGACGAGCATCACAAAAATCGACGCTCAAGTCAGAGGTGGCGAAACCCGACAGGACTATAAAGATACC
AGGCGTTTCCCCCTGGAAGCTCCCTCGTGCGCTCTCCTGTTCCGACCCTGCCGCTTACCGGATACCTGTC
CGCCTTTCTCCCTTCGGGAAGCGTGGCGCTTTCTCATAGCTCACGCTGTAGGTATCTCAGTTCGGTGTAG
GTCGTTCGCTCCAAGCTGGGCTGTGTGCACGAACCCCCCGTTCAGCCCGACCGCTGCGCCTTATCCGGTA
ACTATCGTCTTGAGTCCAACCCGGTAAGACACGACTTATCGCCACTGGCAGCAGCCACTGGTAACAGGAT
TAGCAGAGCGAGGTATGTAGGCGGTGCTACAGAGTTCTTGAAGTGGTGGCCTAACTACGGCTACACTAGA
AGAACAGTATTTGGTATCTGCGCTCTGCTGAAGCCAGTTACCTTCGGAAAAAGAGTTGGTAGCTCTTGAT
CCGGCAAACAAACCACCGCTGGTAGCGGTGGTTTTTTTGTTTGCAAGCAGCAGATTACGCGCAGAAAAAA
AGGATCTCAAGAAGATCCTTTGATCTTTTCTACGGGGTCTGACGCTCAGTGGAACGAAAACTCACGTTAA
GGGATTTTGGTCATGAGATTATCAAAAAGGATCTTCACCTAGATCCTTTTAAATTAAAAATGAAGTTTTA
AATCAATCTAAAGTATATATGAGTAAACTTGGTCTGACAGTTACCAATGCTTAATCAGTGAGGCACCTAT
CTCAGCGATCTGTCTATTTCGTTCATCCATAGTTGCCTGACTCCCCGTCGTGTAGATAACTACGATACGG
GAGGGCTTACCATCTGGCCCCAGTGCTGCAATGATACCGCGAGACCCACGCTCACCGGCTCCAGATTTAT
CAGCAATAAACCAGCCAGCCGGAAGGGCCGAGCGCAGAAGTGGTCCTGCAACTTTATCCGCCTCCATCCA
GTCTATTAATTGTTGCCGGGAAGCTAGAGTAAGTAGTTCGCCAGTTAATAGTTTGCGCAACGTTGTTGCC
ATTGCTACAGGCATCGTGGTGTCACGCTCGTCGTTTGGTATGGCTTCATTCAGCTCCGGTTCCCAACGAT
CAAGGCGAGTTACATGATCCCCCATGTTGTGCAAAAAAGCGGTTAGCTCCTTCGGTCCTCCGATCGTTGT
CAGAAGTAAGTTGGCCGCAGTGTTATCACTCATGGTTATGGCAGCACTGCATAATTCTCTTACTGTCATG
CCATCCGTAAGATGCTTTTCTGTGACTGGTGAGTACTCAACCAAGTCATTCTGAGAATAGTGTATGCGGC
GACCGAGTTGCTCTTGCCCGGCGTCAATACGGGATAATACCGCGCCACATAGCAGAACTTTAAAAGTGCT
CATCATTGGAAAACGTTCTTCGGGGCGAAAACTCTCAAGGATCTTACCGCTGTTGAGATCCAGTTCGATG
TAACCCACTCGTGCACCCAACTGATCTTCAGCATCTTTTACTTTCACCAGCGTTTCTGGGTGAGCAAAAA
CAGGAAGGCAAAATGCCGCAAAAAAGGGAATAAGGGCGACACGGAAATGTTGAATACTCATACTCTTCCT
TTTTCAATATTATTGAAGCATTTATCAGGGTTATTGTCTCATGAGCGGATACATATTTGAATGTATTTAG
AAAAATAAACAAATAGGGGTTCCGCGCACATTTCCCCGAAAAGTGCCACCTGACGTCGACGGATCGGGAG
ATCTCCCGATCCCCTATGGTGCACTCTCAGTACAATCTGCTCTGATGCCGCATAGTTAAGCCAGTATCTG
CTCCCTGCTTGTGTGTTGGAGGTCGCTGAGTAGTGCGCGAGCAAAATTTAAGCTACAACAAGGCAAGGCT
TGACCGACAATTGCATGAAGAATCTGCTTAGGGTTAGGCGTTTTGCGCTGCTTCGCGATGTACGGGCCAG
ATATACGCGTTGACATTGATTATTGACTAGGCTTTTGCAAAAAGCTTTGCAAAGATGGATAAAGTTTTAA
ACAGAGAGGAATCTTTGCAGCTAATGGACCTTCTAGGTCTTGAAAGGAGTGGGAATT
