>Addgene plasmid #156081 | THOC1 | depositor partial sequence | sequence record 301484 | Insert Sequence
ATGTCTCCGACGCCGCCGCTCTTCAGTTTGCCCGAAGCGCGGACGCGGTTTACGAAGTCTACCAGAGAGG
CCTTGAACAACAAAAACATCAAGCCATTGTTAAGTACCTTCAGCCAGGTACCTGGCAGTGAAAATGAAAA
AAAATGTACCCTTGACCAAGCTTTCAGAGGTATTCTAGAAGAAGAAATTATAAATCATTCATCATGTGAA
AACGTTTTAGCTATTATTTCTCTTGCTATTGGGGGAGTAACTGAAGGTATTTGTACCGCATCTACACCTT
TTGTATTGTTGGGAGATGTTTTGGATTGTCTTCCTTTGGATCAGTGTGACACAATATTCACTTTTGTGGA
AAAAAATGTTGCTACTTGGAAATCAAATACATTCTATTCTGCTGGGAAAAATTACTTACTACGTATGTGC
AATGATCTCCTAAGAAGATTGTCTAAATCCCAGAATACAGTCTTCTGTGGACGGATTCAGCTCTTTTTGG
CCAGGCTTTTCCCTCTGTCTGAGAAATCAGGTCTTAACTTGCAGAGTCAGTTTAATCTGGAAAATGTCAC
TGTTTTCAATACAAATGAGCAGGAAAGCACCCTGGGTCAGAAGCACACTGAAGATAGAGAAGAAGGAATG
GATGTAGAAGAAGGCGAAATGGGAGATGAGGAAGCTCCAACAACGTGCTCTATTCCAATTGATTACAACC
TGTATCGAAAATTCTGGTCACTTCAGGATTACTTCAGGAACCCTGTGCAATGCTATGAGAAGATTTCATG
GAAAACTTTTCTCAAGTATTCTGAAGAAGTTTTAGCTGTTTTTAAGAGTTATAAATTAGATGATACTCAG
GCCTCAAGAAAAAAGATGGAAGAATTGAAAACAGGAGGAGAACATGTATATTTTGCAAAATTTTTAACAA
GTGAAAAGCTGATGGATTTACAACTGAGTGACAGTAACTTTCGTCGACACATCCTGTTGCAGTATCTCAT
TTTATTCCAATATCTCAAGGGGCAGGTCAAATTCAAAAGTTCAAACTATGTTTTAACTGATGAGCAATCA
CTTTGGATTGAAGATACTACAAAATCAGTTTATCAACTACTATCTGAAAACCCCCCCGATGGAGAAAGAT
TTTCAAAGATGGTAGAGCATATATTAAACACTGAAGAAAACTGGAACTCGTGGAAAAATGAAGGTTGCCC
AAGTTTTGTGAAAGAAAGAACATCAGATACCAAACCTACGAGAATAATTCGGAAGAGAACAGCACCCGAG
GACTTCCTAGGGAAAGGACCCACCAAAAAAATTCTGATGGGAAATGAGGAGTTAACAAGGCTTTGGAATC
TTTGCCCTGATAATATGGAAGCCTGTAAATCAGAGACAAGGGAACACATGCCCACTTTGGAGGAATTCTT
TGAAGAAGCCATTGAACAGGCAGACCCTGAAAATATGGTGGAAAATGAATATAAGGCTGTGAACAATTCA
AATTATGGTTGGAGAGCCCTGAGACTATTAGCACGGAGAAGCCCTCACTTCTTCCAGCCAACCAACCAGC
AGTTTAAAAGTTTACCAGAATATCTTGAAAATATGGTAATAAAGCTAGCCAAGGAATTACCGCCTCCTTC
TGAAGAAATAAAAACAGGTGAGGATGAAGATGAGGAAGATAATGATGCTCTACTGAAGGAAAATGAAAGT
CCTGATGTTCGGCGAGACAAACCTGTAACAGGAGAACAAATAGAGGTATTTGCCAACAAGCTGGGTGAAC
AATGGAAGATTCTGGCTCCCTACTTGGAAATGAAAGACTCAGAAATTAGGCAGATTGAGTGTGACAGTGA
AGACATGAAGATGAGAGCTAAGCAGCTCCTGGTTGCCTGGCAAGATCAAGAGGGAGTTCATGCAACACCT
GAGAATCTGATTAATGCACTGAATAAGTCTGGATTAAGTGACCTTGCAGAAAGTCTAACTAATGACAATG
AGACAAATAGTTAG
